>Addgene plasmid #65566 | pT7-gfap-sgRNA | depositor full sequence | sequence record 111299 | pT7-gfap-sgRNA sequence 2827 bps
TCGCGCGTTTCGGTGATGACGGTGAAAACCTCTGACACATGCAGCTCCCGGAGACGGTCACAGCTTGTCT
GTAAGCGGATGCCGGGAGCAGACAAGCCCGTCAGGGCGCGTCAGCGGGTGTTGGCGGGTGTCGGGGCTGG
CTTAACTATGCGGCATCAGAGCAGATTGTACTGAGAGTGCACCATATGCGGTGTGAAATACCGCACAGAT
GCGTAAGGAGAAAATACCGCATCAGGCGCCATTCGCCATTCAGGCTGCGCAACTGTTGGGAAGGGCGATC
GGTGCGGGCCTCTTCGCTATTACGCCAGCTGGCGAAAGGGGGATGTGCTGCAAGGCGATTAAGTTGGGTA
ACGCCAGGGTTTTCCCAGTCACGACGTTGTAAAACGACGGCCAGTGCCAAAGAAGCATGACGGCAAGTGG
ACGATTAAGCTTTAAAAAAAGCACCGACTCGGTGCCACTTTTTCAAGTTGATAACGGACTAGCCTTATTT
TAACTTGCTATTTCTAGCTCTAAAACTGGTGCTATGTGTTGCGCACTATAGTGAGTCGTATTAGAATTCA
ATCTCCAGAGGATCGCCGGGAACCGAGGACGAGTTCGTAATCATGGTCATAGCTGTTTCCTGTGTGAAAT
TGTTATCCGCTCACAATTCCACACAACATACGAGCCGGAAGCATAAAGTGTAAAGCCTGGGGTGCCTAAT
GAGTGAGCTAACTCACATTAATTGCGTTGCGCTCACTGCCCGCTTTCCAGTCGGGAAACCTGTCGTGCCA
GCTGCATTAATGAATCGGCCAACGCGCGGGGAGAGGCGGTTTGCGTATTGGGCGCTCTTCCGCTTCCTCG
CTCACTGACTCGCTGCGCTCGGTCGTTCGGCTGCGGCGAGCGGTATCAGCTCACTCAAAGGCGGTAATAC
GGTTATCCACAGAATCAGGGGATAACGCAGGAAAGAACATGTGAGCAAAAGGCCAGCAAAAGGCCAGGAA
CCGTAAAAAGGCCGCGTTGCTGGCGTTTTTCCATAGGCTCCGCCCCCCTGACGAGCATCACAAAAATCGA
CGCTCAAGTCAGAGGTGGCGAAACCCGACAGGACTATAAAGATACCAGGCGTTTCCCCCTGGAAGCTCCC
TCGTGCGCTCTCCTGTTCCGACCCTGCCGCTTACCGGATACCTGTCCGCCTTTCTCCCTTCGGGAAGCGT
GGCGCTTTCTCATAGCTCACGCTGTAGGTATCTCAGTTCGGTGTAGGTCGTTCGCTCCAAGCTGGGCTGT
GTGCACGAACCCCCCGTTCAGCCCGACCGCTGCGCCTTATCCGGTAACTATCGTCTTGAGTCCAACCCGG
TAAGACACGACTTATCGCCACTGGCAGCAGCCACTGGTAACAGGATTAGCAGAGCGAGGTATGTAGGCGG
TGCTACAGAGTTCTTGAAGTGGTGGCCTAACTACGGCTACACTAGAAGAACAGTATTTGGTATCTGCGCT
CTGCTGAAGCCAGTTACCTTCGGAAAAAGAGTTGGTAGCTCTTGATCCGGCAAACAAACCACCGCTGGTA
GCGGTGGTTTTTTTGTTTGCAAGCAGCAGATTACGCGCAGAAAAAAAGGATCTCAAGAAGATCCTTTGAT
CTTTTCTACGGGGTCTGACGCTCAGTGGAACGAAAACTCACGTTAAGGGATTTTGGTCATGAGATTATCA
AAAAGGATCTTCACCTAGATCCTTTTAAATTAAAAATGAAGTTTTAAATCAATCTAAAGTATATATGAGT
AAACTTGGTCTGACAGTTACCAATGCTTAATCAGTGAGGCACCTATCTCAGCGATCTGTCTATTTCGTTC
ATCCATAGTTGCCTGACTCCCCGTCGTGTAGATAACTACGATACGGGAGGGCTTACCATCTGGCCCCAGT
GCTGCAATGATACCGCGAGACCCACGCTCACCGGCTCCAGATTTATCAGCAATAAACCAGCCAGCCGGAA
GGGCCGAGCGCAGAAGTGGTCCTGCAACTTTATCCGCCTCCATCCAGTCTATTAATTGTTGCCGGGAAGC
TAGAGTAAGTAGTTCGCCAGTTAATAGTTTGCGCAACGTTGTTGCCATTGCTACAGGCATCGTGGTGTCA
CGCTCGTCGTTTGGTATGGCTTCATTCAGCTCCGGTTCCCAACGATCAAGGCGAGTTACATGATCCCCCA
TGTTGTGCAAAAAAGCGGTTAGCTCCTTCGGTCCTCCGATCGTTGTCAGAAGTAAGTTGGCCGCAGTGTT
ATCACTCATGGTTATGGCAGCACTGCATAATTCTCTTACTGTCATGCCATCCGTAAGATGCTTTTCTGTG
ACTGGTGAGTACTCAACCAAGTCATTCTGAGAATAGTGTATGCGGCGACCGAGTTGCTCTTGCCCGGCGT
CAATACGGGATAATACCGCGCCACATAGCAGAACTTTAAAAGTGCTCATCATTGGAAAACGTTCTTCGGG
GCGAAAACTCTCAAGGATCTTACCGCTGTTGAGATCCAGTTCGATGTAACCCACTCGTGCACCCAACTGA
TCTTCAGCATCTTTTACTTTCACCAGCGTTTCTGGGTGAGCAAAAACAGGAAGGCAAAATGCCGCAAAAA
AGGGAATAAGGGCGACACGGAAATGTTGAATACTCATACTCTTCCTTTTTCAATATTATTGAAGCATTTA
TCAGGGTTATTGTCTCATGAGCGGATACATATTTGAATGTATTTAGAAAAATAAACAAATAGGGGTTCCG
CGCACATTTCCCCGAAAAGTGCCACCTGACGTCTAAGAAACCATTATTATCATGACATTAACCTATAAAA
ATAGGCGTATCACGAGGCCCTTTCGTC
Features (pLannotate 1.2.2; 12 found; start..end, strand, type, name):
    137..236     +  misc_feature   bom (fragment): basis of mobility region from pBR322
    242..396     -  CDS            lacZα (fragment): LacZα fragment of β-galactosidase; lacZ fragment
    441..516     -  misc_RNA       gRNA scaffold: guide RNA scaffold for the Streptococcus pyogenes CRISPR/Cas9 system
    536..553     -  promoter       T7 promoter (fragment): promoter for bacteriophage T7 RNA polymerase
    630..646     -  protein_bind   lac operator: The lac repressor binds to the lac operator to inhibit transcription in E. coli. This inhibition can be relieved by adding lactose or isopropyl-β-D-thiogalactopyranoside (IPTG). lac repressor encoded by lacI
    654..684     -  promoter       lac promoter: promoter for the E. coli lac operon
    699..720     -  protein_bind   CAP binding site: CAP binding activates transcription in the presence of cAMP. E. coli catabolite activator protein
    733..825     -  CDS            lacI (fragment): lac repressor; lacI; The lac repressor binds to the lac operator to inhibit transcription in E. coli. This inhibition can be relieved by adding lactose or isopropyl-β-D-thiogalactopyranoside (IPTG).
   1008..1596    -  rep_origin     ori: high-copy-number ColE1/pMB1/pBR322/pUC origin of replication
   1767..2627    -  CDS            AmpR: β-lactamase; bla; confers resistance to ampicillin, carbenicillin, and related antibiotics
   2628..2732    -  promoter       AmpR promoter: bla
   2827..35      +  CDS            rop (fragment) (across the origin): Rop protein, which maintains plasmids at low copy number; rop
