[The description below was written by a language model from this plasmid's Addgene catalogue record and pLannotate feature annotations shown in this document.]
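Description:
pT7-gfap-sgRNA is a small bacterial plasmid (about 2.8 kb) built on the PT7-sgRNA backbone and intended as a template for in vitro transcription rather than for expression in cells. It is propagated in E. coli using a high-copy ColE1/pUC-type origin of replication and is selected with ampicillin through a β-lactamase (AmpR) gene driven by its own bla promoter. The feature table also shows remnants typical of a pUC-style cloning vector: a lac promoter with its operator and CAP binding site, a partial lacZα fragment, and short fragments of lacI, rop and the pBR322 bom region. These appear to be backbone leftovers and are not part of the functional payload.

The payload is a single guide RNA cassette on the reverse strand. A bacteriophage T7 promoter lies just upstream of a short gap of about 20 nt, a size consistent with the gfap-specific spacer, followed by the Streptococcus pyogenes Cas9 gRNA scaffold. Transcription by T7 RNA polymerase therefore yields a complete sgRNA in which the targeting sequence directs Cas9 to the zebrafish (D. rerio) gfap locus; the record notes that the target lies on the reverse strand of the gene. The plasmid encodes no Cas9, so the nuclease must be supplied separately. The associated publication describes intron-targeting CRISPR/Cas9 knock-in in zebrafish that preserves the integrity of the endogenous gene, which suggests this guide was used for that kind of knock-in at gfap. The record does not state the cloning method or how the template is prepared for transcription.
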