Addgene plasmid #65566: pT7-gfap-sgRNA
Purpose: in vitro trancription of sgRNA targeting the zebrafish gfap locus
Depositing lab: Jiu-lin Du. Depositing organization: CAS Center for Excellence in Brain Science and Intelligence Technology. Publication: Intron targeting-mediated and endogenous gene integrity-maintaining knockin in zebrafish using the CRISPR/Cas9 system. Li J, Zhang BB, Ren YG, Gu SY, Xiang YH, Huang C, Du JL. Cell Res. 2015 Apr 7. doi: 10.1038/cr.2015.43. PubMed 25849248.
Backbone
  Vector backbone: PT7-sgRNA
  Total vector size (bp): 2829
  Vector type: in vitro RNA transcription
Growth in bacteria
  Bacterial resistance: Ampicillin, 100 μg/mL
  Growth temperature: 37°C
  Growth strain: DH5alpha
  Copy number: Unknown
Gene/Insert
  Gene/Insert name: gfap sgRNA
  gRNA/shRNA sequence: GTGCGCAACACATAGCACCA (reverse strand)
  Species: D. rerio (zebrafish)
  Entrez Gene: gfap (a.k.a. cb345, etID36982.3, gfapl, wu:fb34h11, wu:fk42c12, xx:af506734, zgc:110485)
  Promoter: T7
  Cloning method: Unknown
  Sequencing primers: 5′ M13pUC-fwd; 3′ M13 Reverse
Terms and licenses: Academic/Nonprofit Terms; Industry Terms: Not Available to Industry
How to cite: pT7-gfap-sgRNA was a gift from Jiu-lin Du (Addgene plasmid # 65566 ; http://n2t.net/addgene:65566 ; RRID:Addgene_65566)
