>Addgene plasmid #65566 | pT7-gfap-sgRNA | addgene partial sequence | sequence record 112987 | pBR322ori-F 5'-GGGAAACGCCTGGTATCTTT-3'
GCCACCTCTGACTTGAGCGTCGATTTTTGTGATGCTCGTCAGGGGGGCGGAGCCTATGGAAAAACGCCAG
CAACGCGGCCTTTTTACGGTTCCTGGCCTTTTGCTGGCCTTTTGCTCACATGTTCTTTCCTGCGTTATCC
CCTGATTCTGTGGATAACCGTATTACCGCCTTTGAGTGAGCTGATACCGCTCGCCGCAGCCGAACGACCG
AGCGCAGCGAGTCAGTGAGCGAGGAAGCGGAAGAGCGCCCAATACGCAAACCGCCTCTCCCCGCGCGTTG
GCCGATTCATTAATGCAGCTGGCACGACAGGTTTCCCGACTGGAAAGCGGGCAGTGAGCGCAACGCAATT
AATGTGAGTTAGCTCACTCATTAGGCACCCCAGGCTTTACACTTTATGCTTCCGGCTCGTATGTTGTGTG
GAATTGTGAGCGGATAACAATTTCACACAGGAAACAGCTATGACCATGATTACGAACTCGTCCTCGGTTC
CCGGCGATCCTCTGGAGATTGAATTCTAATACGACTCACTATAGTGCGCAACACATAGCACCAGTTTTAG
AGCTAGAAATAGCAAGTTAAAATAAGGCTAGTCCGTTATCAACTTGAAAAAGTGGCACCGAGTCGGTGCT
TTTTTTAAAGCTTAATCGTCCACTTGCCGTCATGCTTCTTTGGCACTGGCCGTCGTTTTACAACGTCGTG
ACTGGGAAAACCCTGGCGTTACCCAACTTAATCGCCTTGCAGCACATCCCCCTTTCGCCAGCTGGCGTAA
TAGCGAAGAGGCCCGCACCGATCGCCCTTCCCAACAGTTGCGCAGCCTGAATGGCGAATGGCGCCTGATG
CGGTATTTTCTCCTTACGCATCTGTGCGGTATTTCACACCGCATATGGTGCACTCTCAGTACAATCTGCT
CTGATGCCGCATAGTTAAGCCAGCCCCGACACCCGCCAACACCCGCTGACGCGCCCTGACGGGCTTGTCT
GCTCCCGGCATCCGCTTACAGACAAGCTGTGACCGTCTCCGGGAGCTGCATGTGTCAGAGGTTTTCACCG
TCATCACCGAAACGCGCGAGACGAAAGGGCCTCGTGATACGCCTA
