>Addgene plasmid #65566 | pT7-gfap-sgRNA | addgene partial sequence | sequence record 112988 | Amp-R 5'-ATAATACCGCGCCACATAGC-3'
CTCATCATTGGAAAACGTTCTTCGGGGCGAAAACTCTCAAGGATCTTACCGCTGTTGAGATCCAGTTCGA
TGTAACCCACTCGTGCACCCAACTGATCTTCAGCATCTTTTACTTTCACCAGCGTTTCTGGGTGAGCAAA
AACAGGAAGGCAAAATGCCGCAAAAAAGGGAATAAGGGCGACACGGAAATGTTGAATACTCATACTCTTC
CTTTTTCAATATTATTGAAGCATTTATCAGGGTTATTGTCTCATGAGCGGATACATATTTGAATGTATTT
AGAAAAATAAACAAATAGGGGTTCCGCGCACATTTCCCCGAAAAGTGCCACCTGACGTCTAAGAAACCAT
TATTATCATGACATTAACCTATAAAAATAGGCGTATCACGAGGCCCTTTCGTCTCGCGCGTTTCGGTGAT
GACGGTGAAAACCTCTGACACATGCAGCTCCCGGAGACGGTCACAGCTTGTCTGTAAGCGGATGCCGGGA
GCAGACAAGCCCGTCAGGGCGCGTCAGCGGGTGTTGGCGGGTGTCGGGGCTGGCTTAACTATGCGGCATC
AGAGCAGATTGTACTGAGAGTGCACCATATGCGGTGTGAAATACCGCACAGATGCGTAAGGAGAAAATAC
CGCATCAGGCGCCATTCGCCATTCAGGCTGCGCAACTGTTGGGAAGGGCGATCGGTGCGGGCCTCTTCGC
TATTACGCCAGCTGGCGAAAGGGGGATGTGCTGCAAGGCGATTAAGTTGGGTAACGCCAGGGTTTTCCCA
GTCACGACGTTGTAAAACGACGGCCAGTGCCAAAGAAGCATGACGGCAAGTGGACGATTAAGCTTTAAAA
AAAGCACCGACTCGGTGCCACTTTTTCAAGTTGATAACGGACTAGCCTTATTTTAACTTGCTATTTCTAG
CTCTAAAACTGGTGCTATGTGTTGCGCACTATAGTGAGTCGTATTAGAATTCAATCTCCAGAGGATCGCC
GGGAACCGAGGACGAGTTCGTAATCATGGTCATAGCTGTTTCCTGTGTGAAATTGTTATCCGCTCACAAT
TCCACACAACATACGAG
